Addgene plasmid #144376: TFORF1995
Purpose: Lentiviral vector for overexpressing transcription factor ORFs with unique 24-bp barcodes. Barcodes facilitate identification of transcription factors in pooled screens.
Depositing lab: Feng Zhang. Depositing organization: Broad Institute. Publication: A transcription factor atlas of directed differentiation. Joung J, Ma S, Tay T, Geiger-Schuller KR, Kirchgatterer PC, Verdine VK, Guo B, Arias-Garcia MA, Allen WE, Singh A, Kuksenko O, Abudayyeh OO, Gootenberg JS, Fu Z, Macrae RK, Buenrostro JD, Regev A, Zhang F. Cell. 2023 Jan 5;186(1):209-229.e26. doi: 10.1016/j.cell.2022.11.026. PubMed 36608654.
Backbone
  Vector backbone: pLX_TRC317
  Backbone manufacturer: Broad Institute Genetic Perturbation Platform
  Backbone size w/o insert (bp): 8264
  Vector type: Mammalian Expression, Lentiviral
  Selectable markers: Puromycin
Growth in bacteria
  Bacterial resistance: Ampicillin, 100 μg/mL
  Growth temperature: 37°C
  Growth strain: NEB Stable
  Copy number: High Copy
Gene/Insert
  Gene/Insert name: KDR
  Species: H. sapiens (human)
  Insert size (bp): 4172
  Entrez Gene: KDR (a.k.a. CD309, FLK1, VEGFR, VEGFR2)
  Promoter: EF1a
  Cloning method: Unknown
  Sequencing primers: 5′ GGGTGGAGACTGAAGTTAGGCCAG; 3′ CACATAGCGTAAAAGGAGCAACATAG
Terms and licenses: Academic/Nonprofit Terms; Industry Terms: Not Available to Industry
Depositor comments: NM_002253,ENST00000263923 . The transcription factor ORF portion of this plasmid was synthesized by Genewiz. Please test multiple small colonies in case of plasmid recombination. To make this collection available in a timely manner, a portion of this collection was not fully sequenced by Addgene. If an Addgene verified full plasmid sequence is not available, please contact us prior to placing an order to request the full sequence.
How to cite: TFORF1995 was a gift from Feng Zhang (Addgene plasmid # 144376 ; http://n2t.net/addgene:144376 ; RRID:Addgene_144376)
