[The description below was written by a language model from this plasmid's Addgene catalogue record and pLannotate feature annotations shown in this document.]
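Description:
TFORF1995 is a lentiviral mammalian expression plasmid built on the pLX_TRC317 backbone and belonging to a barcoded open-reading-frame library designed for pooled transcription factor overexpression screens. It is maintained in E. coli through a high-copy ColE1/pUC-type origin with ampicillin selection (AmpR under its own bla promoter), and it also carries an f1 origin and residual lac and T7/T3 promoter elements from the cloning backbone. The depositor warns that the plasmid can recombine, a familiar issue for constructs with repeated LTR sequences.

The viral portion follows a self-inactivating, third-generation-style layout. An RSV promoter drives a truncated HIV-1 5' LTR, followed by the Ψ packaging signal with a gag fragment, the RRE for Rev-dependent export of the genomic RNA, and a cPPT/CTS, with a ΔU3 3' LTR and an SV40 polyadenylation signal at the far end. Within this unit, an SV40 early promoter/origin region expresses puromycin N-acetyltransferase so that transduced cells can be selected. The EF-1α promoter constitutively drives the human KDR ORF (also called VEGFR2 or FLK1), and a downstream WPRE enhances transcript expression. KDR encodes a receptor tyrosine kinase for VEGF ligands with central roles in angiogenesis and endothelial cell biology, so it is not a classical transcription factor despite being part of this collection. According to the record, each library member carries a unique 24-bp barcode that identifies the ORF in pooled experiments. The feature table does not annotate the barcode, although a short U6 promoter fragment is annotated between the ORF and the WPRE. The construct is used to produce lentivirus for stable KDR overexpression, for example in directed differentiation screens.
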