Features (pLannotate 1.2.2; 31 found; start..end, strand, type, name):
      1..1179    +  promoter       EF-1α promoter: strong constitutive promoter for human elongation factor EF-1α
   1196..5263    +  CDS            KDR: VGFR2_HUMAN - Also known as FLK1, VEGFR2. Experimental evidence at protein level: Swiss-Prot protein existence level 1. Tyrosine-protein kinase that acts as a cell-surface receptor for VEGFA, VEGFC and VEGFD. Plays an essential role in the regulation of angiogenesis, vascular development, vascular permeability, and embryonic hematopoiesis. Promotes proliferation, survival, migration and differentiation of endothelial cells. Promotes reorganization of the actin cytoskeleton. Isoforms lacking a transmembrane domain, such as isoform 2 and isoform 3, may function as decoy receptors for VEGFA, VEGF
   5279..5332    +  promoter       U6 promoter (fragment): RNA polymerase III promoter for human U6 snRNA
   5374..5962    +  misc_feature   WPRE: woodchuck hepatitis virus posttranscriptional regulatory element
   6013..6032    +  misc_feature   cPPT/CTS (fragment): central polypurine tract and central termination sequence of HIV-1
   6034..6267    +  LTR            3' LTR (ΔU3): self-inactivating 3' long terminal repeat (LTR) from HIV-1
   6345..6466    +  polyA_signal   SV40 poly(A) signal: SV40 polyadenylation signal
   6506..6641    +  rep_origin     SV40 ori: SV40 origin of replication
   6662..6680    -  promoter       T7 promoter: promoter for bacteriophage T7 RNA polymerase
   6688..6843    +  CDS            lacZα (fragment): LacZα fragment of β-galactosidase; lacZ fragment
   6848..7276    +  rep_origin     f1 ori (sequence partly withheld): f1 bacteriophage origin of replication; arrow indicates direction of (+) strand synthesis
   7329..7433    +  promoter       AmpR promoter: bla
   7434..8294    +  CDS            AmpR: β-lactamase; bla; confers resistance to ampicillin, carbenicillin, and related antibiotics
   8465..9053    +  rep_origin     ori: high-copy-number ColE1/pMB1/pBR322/pUC origin of replication
   9236..9328    +  CDS            lacI (fragment): lac repressor; lacI; The lac repressor binds to the lac operator to inhibit transcription in E. coli. This inhibition can be relieved by adding lactose or isopropyl-β-D-thiogalactopyranoside (IPTG).
   9341..9362    +  protein_bind   CAP binding site: CAP binding activates transcription in the presence of cAMP. E. coli catabolite activator protein
   9377..9407    +  promoter       lac promoter: promoter for the E. coli lac operon
   9411..9433    +  protein_bind   lac operator (fragment): The lac repressor binds to the lac operator to inhibit transcription in E. coli. This inhibition can be relieved by adding lactose or isopropyl-β-D-thiogalactopyranoside (IPTG). lac repressor encoded by lacI
   9476..9494    +  promoter       T3 promoter: promoter for bacteriophage T3 RNA polymerase
   9522..9748    +  promoter       RSV promoter: Rous sarcoma virus enhancer/promoter
   9749..9929    +  LTR            5' LTR (truncated): truncated 5' long terminal repeat (LTR) from HIV-1
   9976..10101   +  misc_feature   HIV-1 Ψ: packaging signal of human immunodeficiency virus type 1
  10085..10448   +  CDS            HIV-1 gag (fragment): gag protein from human immunodeficiency virus 1; gag
  10594..10827   +  misc_feature   RRE: The Rev response element (RRE) of HIV-1 allows for Rev-dependent mRNA export from the nucleus to the cytoplasm.
  11204..11230   +  CDS            Rev (fragment): human immunodeficiency virus 1 (HIV-1) Rev protein; rev; enhances nuclear export of unspliced and incompletely spliced viral mRNAs
  11237..11260   +  promoter       SV40 promoter (fragment): SV40 early promoter
  11261..11332   +  promoter       SV40 promoter (fragment): SV40 enhancer and early promoter
  11356..11491   +  rep_origin     SV40 ori: SV40 origin of replication
  11537..12133   +  CDS            PuroR (fragment): puromycin N-acetyltransferase; pac from Streptomyces; confers resistance to puromycin
  12182..12299   +  misc_feature   cPPT/CTS: central polypurine tract and central termination sequence of HIV-1
  12364..12430   +  CDS            small t antigen (fragment): SV40 (simian virus 40) small t antigen
>Addgene plasmid #144376 | TFORF1995 | addgene full sequence | sequence record 353178 | Addgene NGS Result
GGCTCCGGTGCCCGTCAGTGGGCAGAGCGCACATCGCCCACAGTCCCCGAGAAGTTGGGGGGAGGGGTCG
GCAATTGAACCGGTGCCTAGAGAAGGTGGCGCGGGGTAAACTGGGAAAGTGATGTCGTGTACTGGCTCCG
CCTTTTTCCCGAGGGTGGGGGAGAACCGTATATAAGTGCAGTAGTCGCCGTGAACGTTCTTTTTCGCAAC
GGGTTTGCCGCCAGAACACAGGTAAGTGCCGTGTGTGGTTCCCGCGGGCCTGGCCTCTTTACGGGTTATG
GCCCTTGCGTGCCTTGAATTACTTCCACCTGGCTGCAGTACGTGATTCTTGATCCCGAGCTTCGGGTTGG
AAGTGGGTGGGAGAGTTCGAGGCCTTGCGCTTAAGGAGCCCCTTCGCCTCGTGCTTGAGTTGAGGCCTGG
CCTGGGCGCTGGGGCCGCCGCGTGCGAATCTGGTGGCACCTTCGCGCCTGTCTCGCTGCTTTCGATAAGT
CTCTAGCCATTTAAAATTTTTGATGACCTGCTGCGACGCTTTTTTTCTGGCAAGATAGTCTTGTAAATGC
GGGCCAAGATCTGCACACTGGTATTTCGGTTTTTGGGGCCGCGGGCGGCGACGGGGCCCGTGCGTCCCAG
CGCACATGTTCGGCGAGGCGGGGCCTGCGAGCGCGGCCACCGAGAATCGGACGGGGGTAGTCTCAAGCTG
GCCGGCCTGCTCTGGTGCCTGGCCTCGCGCCGCCGTGTATCGCCCCGCCCTGGGCGGCAAGGCTGGCCCG
GTCGGCACCAGTTGCGTGAGCGGAAAGATGGCCGCTTCCCGGCCCTGCTGCAGGGAGCTCAAAATGGAGG
ACGCGGCGCTCGGGAGAGCGGGCGGGTGAGTCACCCACACAAAGGAAAAGGGCCTTTCCGTCCTCAGCCG
TCGCTTCATGTGACTCCACGGAGTACCGGGCGCCGTCCAGGCACCTCGATTAGTTCTCGAGCTTTTGGAG
TACGTCGTCTTTAGGTTGGGGGGAGGGGTTTTATGCGATGGAGTTTCCCCACACTGAGTGGGTGGAGACT
GAAGTTAGGCCAGCTTGGCACTTGATGTAATTCTCCTTGGAATTTGCCCTTTTTGAGTTTGGATCTTGGT
TCATTCTCAAGCCTCAGACAGTGGTTCAAAGTTTTTTTCTTCCATTTCAGGTGTCGTGAGGCTAGCACCG
CCACCATGCAGAGCAAGGTGCTGCTGGCCGTCGCCCTGTGGCTCTGCGTGGAGACCCGGGCCGCCTCTGT
GGGTTTGCCTAGTGTTTCTCTTGATCTGCCCAGGCTCAGCATACAAAAAGACATACTTACAATTAAGGCT
AATACAACTCTTCAAATTACTTGCAGGGGACAGAGGGACTTGGACTGGCTTTGGCCCAATAATCAGAGTG
GCAGTGAGCAAAGGGTGGAGGTGACTGAGTGCAGCGATGGCCTCTTCTGTAAGACACTCACAATTCCAAA
AGTGATCGGAAATGACACTGGAGCCTACAAGTGCTTCTACCGGGAAACTGACTTGGCCTCGGTCATTTAT
GTCTATGTTCAAGATTACAGATCTCCATTTATTGCTTCTGTTAGTGACCAACATGGAGTCGTGTACATTA
CTGAGAACAAAAACAAAACTGTGGTGATTCCATGTCTCGGGTCCATTTCAAATCTCAACGTGTCACTTTG
TGCAAGATACCCAGAAAAGAGATTTGTTCCTGATGGTAACAGAATTTCCTGGGACAGCAAGAAGGGCTTT
ACTATTCCCAGCTACATGATCAGCTATGCTGGCATGGTCTTCTGTGAAGCAAAAATTAATGATGAAAGTT
ACCAGTCTATTATGTACATAGTTGTCGTTGTAGGGTATAGGATTTATGATGTGGTTCTGAGTCCGTCTCA
TGGAATTGAACTATCTGTTGGAGAAAAGCTTGTCTTAAATTGTACAGCAAGAACTGAACTAAATGTGGGG
ATTGACTTCAACTGGGAATACCCTTCTTCGAAGCATCAGCATAAGAAACTTGTAAACCGAGACCTAAAAA
CCCAGTCTGGGAGTGAGATGAAGAAATTTTTGAGCACCTTAACTATAGATGGTGTAACCCGGAGTGACCA
AGGATTGTACACCTGTGCAGCATCCAGTGGGCTGATGACCAAGAAGAACAGCACATTTGTCAGGGTCCAT
GAAAAACCTTTTGTTGCTTTTGGAAGTGGCATGGAATCTCTGGTGGAAGCCACGGTGGGGGAGCGTGTCA
GAATCCCTGCGAAGTACCTTGGTTACCCACCCCCAGAAATAAAATGGTATAAAAATGGAATACCCCTTGA
GTCCAATCACACAATTAAAGCGGGGCATGTACTGACGATTATGGAAGTGAGTGAAAGAGACACAGGAAAT
TACACTGTCATCCTTACCAATCCCATTTCAAAGGAGAAGCAGAGCCATGTGGTCTCTCTGGTTGTGTATG
TCCCACCCCAGATTGGTGAGAAATCTCTAATCTCTCCTGTGGATTCCTACCAGTACGGCACCACTCAAAC
GCTGACATGTACGGTCTATGCCATTCCTCCCCCGCATCACATCCACTGGTATTGGCAGTTGGAGGAAGAG
TGCGCCAACGAGCCCAGCCAAGCTGTCTCAGTGACAAACCCATACCCTTGTGAAGAATGGAGAAGTGTGG
AGGACTTCCAGGGAGGAAATAAAATTGAAGTTAATAAAAATCAATTTGCTCTAATTGAAGGAAAAAACAA
AACTGTAAGTACCCTTGTTATCCAAGCGGCAAATGTGTCAGCTTTGTACAAATGTGAAGCGGTCAACAAA
GTCGGGAGAGGAGAGAGGGTGATCTCCTTCCACGTGACCAGGGGTCCTGAAATTACTTTGCAACCTGACA
TGCAGCCCACTGAGCAGGAGAGCGTGTCTTTGTGGTGCACTGCAGACAGATCTACGTTTGAGAACCTCAC
ATGGTACAAGCTTGGCCCACAGCCTCTGCCAATCCATGTGGGAGAGTTGCCCACACCTGTTTGCAAGAAC
TTGGATACTCTTTGGAAATTGAATGCCACCATGTTCTCTAATAGCACAAATGACATTTTGATCATGGAGC
TTAAGAATGCATCCTTGCAGGACCAAGGAGACTATGTCTGCCTTGCTCAAGACAGGAAGACCAAGAAAAG
ACATTGCGTGGTCAGGCAGCTCACAGTCCTAGAGCGTGTGGCACCCACGATCACAGGAAACCTGGAGAAT
CAGACGACAAGTATTGGGGAAAGCATCGAAGTCTCATGCACGGCATCTGGGAATCCCCCTCCACAGATCA
TGTGGTTTAAAGATAATGAGACCCTTGTAGAAGACTCAGGCATTGTATTGAAGGATGGGAACCGGAACCT
CACTATCCGCAGAGTGAGGAAGGAGGACGAAGGCCTCTACACCTGCCAGGCATGCAGTGTTCTTGGCTGT
GCAAAAGTGGAGGCATTTTTCATAATAGAAGGTGCCCAGGAAAAGACGAACTTGGAAATCATTATTCTAG
TAGGCACGGCGGTGATTGCCATGTTCTTCTGGCTACTTCTTGTCATCATCCTACGGACCGTTAAGCGGGC
CAATGGAGGGGAACTGAAGACAGGCTACTTGTCCATCGTCATGGATCCAGATGAACTCCCATTGGATGAA
CATTGTGAACGACTGCCTTATGATGCCAGCAAATGGGAATTCCCCAGAGACCGGCTGAAGCTAGGTAAGC
CTCTTGGCCGTGGTGCCTTTGGCCAAGTGATTGAAGCAGATGCCTTTGGAATTGACAAGACAGCAACTTG
CAGGACAGTAGCAGTCAAAATGTTGAAAGAAGGAGCAACACACAGTGAGCATCGAGCTCTCATGTCTGAA
CTCAAGATCCTCATTCATATTGGTCACCATCTCAATGTGGTCAACCTTCTAGGTGCCTGTACCAAGCCAG
GAGGGCCACTCATGGTGATTGTGGAATTCTGCAAATTTGGAAACCTGTCCACTTACCTGAGGAGCAAGAG
AAATGAATTTGTCCCCTACAAGACCAAAGGGGCACGATTCCGTCAAGGGAAAGACTACGTTGGAGCAATC
CCTGTGGATCTGAAACGGCGCTTGGACAGCATCACCAGTAGCCAGAGCTCAGCCAGCTCTGGATTTGTGG
AGGAGAAGTCCCTCAGTGATGTAGAAGAAGAGGAAGCTCCTGAAGATCTGTATAAGGACTTCCTGACCTT
GGAGCATCTCATCTGTTACAGCTTCCAAGTGGCTAAGGGCATGGAGTTCTTGGCATCGCGAAAGTGTATC
CACAGGGACCTGGCGGCACGAAATATCCTCTTATCGGAGAAGAACGTGGTTAAAATCTGTGACTTTGGCT
TGGCCCGGGATATTTATAAAGATCCAGATTATGTCAGAAAAGGAGATGCTCGCCTCCCTTTGAAATGGAT
GGCCCCAGAAACAATTTTTGACAGAGTGTACACAATCCAGAGTGACGTCTGGTCTTTTGGTGTTTTGCTG
TGGGAAATATTTTCCTTAGGTGCTTCTCCATATCCTGGGGTAAAGATTGATGAAGAATTTTGTAGGCGAT
TGAAAGAAGGAACTAGAATGAGGGCCCCTGATTATACTACACCAGAAATGTACCAGACCATGCTGGACTG
CTGGCACGGGGAGCCCAGTCAGAGACCCACGTTTTCAGAGTTGGTGGAACATTTGGGAAATCTCTTGCAA
GCTAATGCTCAGCAGGATGGCAAAGACTACATTGTTCTTCCGATATCAGAGACTTTGAGCATGGAAGAGG
ATTCTGGACTCTCTCTGCCTACCTCACCTGTTTCCTGTATGGAGGAGGAGGAAGTATGTGACCCCAAATT
CCATTATGACAACACAGCAGGAATCAGTCAGTATCTGCAGAACAGTAAGCGAAAGAGCCGGCCTGTGAGT
GTAAAAACATTTGAAGATATCCCGTTAGAAGAACCAGAAGTAAAAGTAATCCCAGATGACAACCAGACGG
ACAGTGGTATGGTTCTTGCCTCAGAAGAGCTGAAAACTTTGGAAGACAGAACCAAATTATCTCCATCTTT
TGGTGGAATGGTGCCCAGCAAAAGCAGGGAGTCTGTGGCATCTGAAGGCTCAAACCAGACAAGCGGCTAC
CAGTCCGGATATCACTCCGATGACACAGACACCACCGTGTACTCCAGTGAGGAAGCAGAACTTTTAAAGC
TGATAGAGATTGGAGTGCAAACCGGTAGCACAGCCCAGATTCTCCAGCCTGACTCGGGGACCACACTGAG
CTCTCCTCCTGTTTAGTAATGAACTAGTCCGTAACTTGAAAGTATTTCGATTTCTTGGCTTTATATATCT
TGTGGAAAGGACGAACCAGGTATTTGTATCAGAACCTGACGCGTTAAGTCGACAATCAACCTCTGGATTA
CAAAATTTGTGAAAGATTGACTGGTATTCTTAACTATGTTGCTCCTTTTACGCTATGTGGATACGCTGCT
TTAATGCCTTTGTATCATGCTATTGCTTCCCGTATGGCTTTCATTTTCTCCTCCTTGTATAAATCCTGGT
TGCTGTCTCTTTATGAGGAGTTGTGGCCCGTTGTCAGGCAACGTGGCGTGGTGTGCACTGTGTTTGCTGA
CGCAACCCCCACTGGTTGGGGCATTGCCACCACCTGTCAGCTCCTTTCCGGGACTTTCGCTTTCCCCCTC
CCTATTGCCACGGCGGAACTCATCGCCGCCTGCCTTGCCCGCTGCTGGACAGGGGCTCGGCTGTTGGGCA
CTGACAATTCCGTGGTGTTGTCGGGGAAATCATCGTCCTTTCCTTGGCTGCTCGCCTGTGTTGCCACCTG
GATTCTGCGCGGGACGTCCTTCTGCTACGTCCCTTCGGCCCTCAATCCAGCGGACCTTCCTTCCCGCGGC
CTGCTGCCGGCTCTGCGGCCTCTTCCGCGTCTTCGCCTTCGCCCTCAGACGAGTCGGATCTCCCTTTGGG
CCGCCTCCCCGCGTCGACTTTAAGACCAATGACTTACAAGGCAGCTGTAGATCTTAGCCACTTTTTAAAA
GAAAAGGGGGGACTGGAAGGGCTAATTCACTCCCAACGAAGACAAGATCTGCTTTTTGCTTGTACTGGGT
CTCTCTGGTTAGACCAGATCTGAGCCTGGGAGCTCTCTGGCTAACTAGGGAACCCACTGCTTAAGCCTCA
ATAAAGCTTGCCTTGAGTGCTTCAAGTAGTGTGTGCCCGTCTGTTGTGTGACTCTGGTAACTAGAGATCC
CTCAGACCCTTTTAGTCAGTGTGGAAAATCTCTAGCAGTACGTATAGTAGTTCATGTCATCTTATTATTC
AGTATTTATAACTTGCAAAGAAATGAATATCAGAGAGTGAGAGGAACTTGTTTATTGCAGCTTATAATGG
TTACAAATAAAGCAATAGCATCACAAATTTCACAAATAAAGCATTTTTTTCACTGCATTCTAGTTGTGGT
TTGTCCAAACTCATCAATGTATCTTATCATGTCTGGCTCTAGCTATCCCGCCCCTAACTCCGCCCATCCC
GCCCCTAACTCCGCCCAGTTCCGCCCATTCTCCGCCCCATGGCTGACTAATTTTTTTTATTTATGCAGAG
GCCGAGGCCGCCTCGGCCTCTGAGCTATTCCAGAAGTAGTGAGGAGGCTTTTTTGGAGGCCTAGGGACGT
ACCCAATTCGCCCTATAGTGAGTCGTATTACGCGCGCTCACTGGCCGTCGTTTTACAACGTCGTGACTGG
GAAAACCCTGGCGTTACCCAACTTAATCGCCTTGCAGCACATCCCCCTTTCGCCAGCTGGCGTAATAGCG
AAGAGGCCCGCACCGATCGCCCTTCCCAACAGTTGCGCAGCCTGAATGGCGAATGGG
[124 nt withheld, positions 6848-6971]
C
[91 nt withheld, positions 6973-7063]
A
[49 nt withheld, positions 7065-7113]
CCTTTGACGTTGGAGTCCACGTTCTTT
[37 nt withheld, positions 7141-7177]
ACCCTATCTCGGTCTATTCTTTTGATTTATAAGGGATTTTGCCGATTTCGGCCTATTGGTTAAAAAATGA
GCTGATTTAACAAAAATTTAACGCGAATTTTAACAAAATATTAACGCTTACAATTTAGGTGGCACTTTTC
GGGGAAATGTGCGCGGAACCCCTATTTGTTTATTTTTCTAAATACATTCAAATATGTATCCGCTCATGAG
ACAATAACCCTGATAAATGCTTCAATAATATTGAAAAAGGAAGAGTATGAGTATTCAACATTTCCGTGTC
GCCCTTATTCCCTTTTTTGCGGCATTTTGCCTTCCTGTTTTTGCTCACCCAGAAACGCTGGTGAAAGTAA
AAGATGCTGAAGATCAGTTGGGTGCACGAGTGGGTTACATCGAACTGGATCTCAACAGCGGTAAGATCCT
TGAGAGTTTTCGCCCCGAAGAACGTTTTCCAATGATGAGCACTTTTAAAGTTCTGCTATGTGGCGCGGTA
TTATCCCGTATTGACGCCGGGCAAGAGCAACTCGGTCGCCGCATACACTATTCTCAGAATGACTTGGTTG
AGTACTCACCAGTCACAGAAAAGCATCTTACGGATGGCATGACAGTAAGAGAATTATGCAGTGCTGCCAT
AACCATGAGTGATAACACTGCGGCCAACTTACTTCTGACAACGATCGGAGGACCGAAGGAGCTAACCGCT
TTTTTGCACAACATGGGGGATCATGTAACTCGCCTTGATCGTTGGGAACCGGAGCTGAATGAAGCCATAC
CAAACGACGAGCGTGACACCACGATGCCTGTAGCAATGGCAACAACGTTGCGCAAACTATTAACTGGCGA
ACTACTTACTCTAGCTTCCCGGCAACAATTAATAGACTGGATGGAGGCGGATAAAGTTGCAGGACCACTT
CTGCGCTCGGCCCTTCCGGCTGGCTGGTTTATTGCTGATAAATCTGGAGCCGGTGAGCGTGGGTCTCGCG
GTATCATTGCAGCACTGGGGCCAGATGGTAAGCCCTCCCGTATCGTAGTTATCTACACGACGGGGAGTCA
GGCAACTATGGATGAACGAAATAGACAGATCGCTGAGATAGGTGCCTCACTGATTAAGCATTGGTAACTG
TCAGACCAAGTTTACTCATATATACTTTAGATTGATTTAAAACTTCATTTTTAATTTAAAAGGATCTAGG
TGAAGATCCTTTTTGATAATCTCATGACCAAAATCCCTTAACGTGAGTTTTCGTTCCACTGAGCGTCAGA
CCCCGTAGAAAAGATCAAAGGATCTTCTTGAGATCCTTTTTTTCTGCGCGTAATCTGCTGCTTGCAAACA
AAAAAACCACCGCTACCAGCGGTGGTTTGTTTGCCGGATCAAGAGCTACCAACTCTTTTTCCGAAGGTAA
CTGGCTTCAGCAGAGCGCAGATACCAAATACTGTTCTTCTAGTGTAGCCGTAGTTAGGCCACCACTTCAA
GAACTCTGTAGCACCGCCTACATACCTCGCTCTGCTAATCCTGTTACCAGTGGCTGCTGCCAGTGGCGAT
AAGTCGTGTCTTACCGGGTTGGACTCAAGACGATAGTTACCGGATAAGGCGCAGCGGTCGGGCTGAACGG
GGGGTTCGTGCACACAGCCCAGCTTGGAGCGAACGACCTACACCGAACTGAGATACCTACAGCGTGAGCT
ATGAGAAAGCGCCACGCTTCCCGAAGGGAGAAAGGCGGACAGGTATCCGGTAAGCGGCAGGGTCGGAACA
GGAGAGCGCACGAGGGAGCTTCCAGGGGGAAACGCCTGGTATCTTTATAGTCCTGTCGGGTTTCGCCACC
TCTGACTTGAGCGTCGATTTTTGTGATGCTCGTCAGGGGGGCGGAGCCTATGGAAAAACGCCAGCAACGC
GGCCTTTTTACGGTTCCTGGCCTTTTGCTGGCCTTTTGCTCACATGTTCTTTCCTGCGTTATCCCCTGAT
TCTGTGGATAACCGTATTACCGCCTTTGAGTGAGCTGATACCGCTCGCCGCAGCCGAACGACCGAGCGCA
GCGAGTCAGTGAGCGAGGAAGCGGAAGAGCGCCCAATACGCAAACCGCCTCTCCCCGCGCGTTGGCCGAT
TCATTAATGCAGCTGGCACGACAGGTTTCCCGACTGGAAAGCGGGCAGTGAGCGCAACGCAATTAATGTG
AGTTAGCTCACTCATTAGGCACCCCAGGCTTTACACTTTATGCTTCCGGCTCGTATGTTGTGTGGAATTG
TGAGCGGATAACAATTTCACACAGGAAACAGCTATGACCATGATTACGCCAAGCGCGCAATTAACCCTCA
CTAAAGGGAACAAAAGCTGGAGCTGCAAGCTTAATGTAGTCTTATGCAATACTCTTGTAGTCTTGCAACA
TGGTAACGATGAGTTAGCAACATGCCTTACAAGGAGAGAAAAAGCACCGTGCATGCCGATTGGTGGAAGT
AAGGTGGTACGATCGTGCCTTATTAGGAAGGCAACAGACGGGTCTGACATGGATTGGACGAACCACTGAA
TTGCCGCATTGCAGAGATATTGTATTTAAGTGCCTAGCTCGATACATAAACGGGTCTCTCTGGTTAGACC
AGATCTGAGCCTGGGAGCTCTCTGGCTAACTAGGGAACCCACTGCTTAAGCCTCAATAAAGCTTGCCTTG
AGTGCTTCAAGTAGTGTGTGCCCGTCTGTTGTGTGACTCTGGTAACTAGAGATCCCTCAGACCCTTTTAG
TCAGTGTGGAAAATCTCTAGCAGTGGCGCCCGAACAGGGACTTGAAAGCGAAAGGGAAACCAGAGGAGCT
CTCTCGACGCAGGACTCGGCTTGCTGAAGCGCGCACGGCAAGAGGCGAGGGGCGGCGACTGGTGAGTACG
CCAAAAATTTTGACTAGCGGAGGCTAGAAGGAGAGAGATGGGTGCGAGAGCGTCAGTATTAAGCGGGGGA
GAATTAGATCGCGATGGGAAAAAATTCGGTTAAGGCCAGGGGGAAAGAAAAAATATAAATTAAAACATAT
AGTATGGGCAAGCAGGGAGCTAGAACGATTCGCAGTTAATCCTGGCCTGTTAGAAACATCAGAAGGCTGT
AGACAAATACTGGGACAGCTACAACCATCCCTTCAGACAGGATCAGAAGAACTTAGATCATTATATAATA
CAGTAGCAACCCTCTATTGTGTGCATCAAAGGATAGAGATAAAAGACACCAAGGAAGCTTTAGACAAGAT
AGAGGAAGAGCAAAACAAAAGTAAGACCACCGCACAGCAAGCGGCCGCTGATCTTCAGACCTGGAGGAGG
AGATATGAGGGACAATTGGAGAAGTGAATTATATAAATATAAAGTAGTAAAAATTGAACCATTAGGAGTA
GCACCCACCAAGGCAAAGAGAAGAGTGGTGCAGAGAGAAAAAAGAGCAGTGGGAATAGGAGCTTTGTTCC
TTGGGTTCTTGGGAGCAGCAGGAAGCACTATGGGCGCAGCGTCAATGACGCTGACGGTACAGGCCAGACA
ATTATTGTCTGGTATAGTGCAGCAGCAGAACAATTTGCTGAGGGCTATTGAGGCGCAACAGCATCTGTTG
CAACTCACAGTCTGGGGCATCAAGCAGCTCCAGGCAAGAATCCTGGCTGTGGAAAGATACCTAAAGGATC
AACAGCTCCTGGGGATTTGGGGTTGCTCTGGAAAACTCATTTGCACCACTGCTGTGCCTTGGAATGCTAG
TTGGAGTAATAAATCTCTGGAACAGATTTGGAATCACACGACCTGGATGGAGTGGGACAGAGAAATTAAC
AATTACACAAGCTTAATACACTCCTTAATTGAAGAATCGCAAAACCAGCAAGAAAAGAATGAACAAGAAT
TATTGGAATTAGATAAATGGGCAAGTTTGTGGAATTGGTTTAACATAACAAATTGGCTGTGGTATATAAA
ATTATTCATAATGATAGTAGGAGGCTTGGTAGGTTTAAGAATAGTTTTTGCTGTACTTTCTATAGTGAAT
AGAGTTAGGCAGGGATATTCACCATTATCGTTTCAGACCCACCTCCCAACCCCGAGGGGACCCATGCATT
GCATCTCAATTAGTCAGCAACCAGGTGTGGAAAGTCCCCAGGCTCCCCAGCAGGCAGAAGTATGCAAAGC
ATGCGTCTCAATTAGTCAGCAACCATAGTCCCGCCCCTAACTCCGCCCATCCCGCCCCTAACTCCGCCCA
GTTCCGCCCATTCTCCGCCCCATGGCTGACTAATTTTTTTTATTTATGCAGAGGCCGAGGCCGCCTCGGC
CTCTGAGCTATTCCAGAAGTAGTGAGGAGGCTTTTTTGGAGGCCTAGGCTTTTGCAAAAAGCTTTCTAGA
GGTACCACCGGAGCTTACCATGACCGAGTACAAGCCCACGGTGCGCCTCGCCACCCGCGACGACGTCCCC
AGGGCCGTACGCACCCTCGCCGCCGCGTTCGCCGACTACCCCGCCACGCGCCACACCGTCGATCCGGACC
GCCACATCGAGCGGGTCACCGAGCTGCAAGAACTCTTCCTCACGCGCGTCGGGCTCGACATCGGCAAGGT
GTGGGTCGCGGACGACGGCGCCGCCGTGGCGGTCTGGACCACGCCGGAGAGCGTCGAAGCGGGGGCGGTG
TTCGCCGAGATCGGCCCGCGCATGGCCGAGTTGAGCGGTTCCCGGCTGGCCGCGCAGCAACAGATGGAAG
GCCTCCTGGCGCCGCACCGGCCCAAGGAGCCCGCGTGGTTCCTGGCCACCGTCGGCGTCTCGCCCGACCA
CCAGGGCAAGGGTCTGGGCAGCGCCGTCGTGCTCCCCGGAGTGGAGGCGGCCGAGCGCGCCGGGGTGCCC
GCCTTCCTGGAGACCTCCGCGCCCCGCAACCTCCCCTTCTACGAGCGGCTCGGCTTCACCGTCACCGCCG
ACGTCGAGGTGCCCGAAGGACCGCGCACCTGGTGCATGACCCGCAAGCCCGGTGCCAGTTAACGAATTCT
AGATCTTGAGACAAATGGCAGTATTCATCCACAATTTTAAAAGAAAAGGGGGGATTGGGGGGTACAGTGC
AGGGGAAAGAATAGTAGACATAATAGCAACAGACATACAAACTAAAGAATTACAAAAACAAATTACAAAA
ATTCAAAATTTTCGGGTTTATTACAGGGACAGCAGAGATCCACTTTGGCGCCGGCTCGAGGCCTGCAGGT
GCAAAGATGGATAAAGTTTTAAACAGAGAGGAATCTTTGCAGCTAATGGACCTTCTAGGTCTTGAAAGGA
GTGGGAATT
