>Addgene plasmid #144376 | TFORF1995 | depositor partial sequence | sequence record 285243 | Insert
ACCGCCACCATGCAGAGCAAGGTGCTGCTGGCCGTCGCCCTGTGGCTCTGCGTGGAGACCCGGGCCGCCT
CTGTGGGTTTGCCTAGTGTTTCTCTTGATCTGCCCAGGCTCAGCATACAAAAAGACATACTTACAATTAA
GGCTAATACAACTCTTCAAATTACTTGCAGGGGACAGAGGGACTTGGACTGGCTTTGGCCCAATAATCAG
AGTGGCAGTGAGCAAAGGGTGGAGGTGACTGAGTGCAGCGATGGCCTCTTCTGTAAGACACTCACAATTC
CAAAAGTGATCGGAAATGACACTGGAGCCTACAAGTGCTTCTACCGGGAAACTGACTTGGCCTCGGTCAT
TTATGTCTATGTTCAAGATTACAGATCTCCATTTATTGCTTCTGTTAGTGACCAACATGGAGTCGTGTAC
ATTACTGAGAACAAAAACAAAACTGTGGTGATTCCATGTCTCGGGTCCATTTCAAATCTCAACGTGTCAC
TTTGTGCAAGATACCCAGAAAAGAGATTTGTTCCTGATGGTAACAGAATTTCCTGGGACAGCAAGAAGGG
CTTTACTATTCCCAGCTACATGATCAGCTATGCTGGCATGGTCTTCTGTGAAGCAAAAATTAATGATGAA
AGTTACCAGTCTATTATGTACATAGTTGTCGTTGTAGGGTATAGGATTTATGATGTGGTTCTGAGTCCGT
CTCATGGAATTGAACTATCTGTTGGAGAAAAGCTTGTCTTAAATTGTACAGCAAGAACTGAACTAAATGT
GGGGATTGACTTCAACTGGGAATACCCTTCTTCGAAGCATCAGCATAAGAAACTTGTAAACCGAGACCTA
AAAACCCAGTCTGGGAGTGAGATGAAGAAATTTTTGAGCACCTTAACTATAGATGGTGTAACCCGGAGTG
ACCAAGGATTGTACACCTGTGCAGCATCCAGTGGGCTGATGACCAAGAAGAACAGCACATTTGTCAGGGT
CCATGAAAAACCTTTTGTTGCTTTTGGAAGTGGCATGGAATCTCTGGTGGAAGCCACGGTGGGGGAGCGT
GTCAGAATCCCTGCGAAGTACCTTGGTTACCCACCCCCAGAAATAAAATGGTATAAAAATGGAATACCCC
TTGAGTCCAATCACACAATTAAAGCGGGGCATGTACTGACGATTATGGAAGTGAGTGAAAGAGACACAGG
AAATTACACTGTCATCCTTACCAATCCCATTTCAAAGGAGAAGCAGAGCCATGTGGTCTCTCTGGTTGTG
TATGTCCCACCCCAGATTGGTGAGAAATCTCTAATCTCTCCTGTGGATTCCTACCAGTACGGCACCACTC
AAACGCTGACATGTACGGTCTATGCCATTCCTCCCCCGCATCACATCCACTGGTATTGGCAGTTGGAGGA
AGAGTGCGCCAACGAGCCCAGCCAAGCTGTCTCAGTGACAAACCCATACCCTTGTGAAGAATGGAGAAGT
GTGGAGGACTTCCAGGGAGGAAATAAAATTGAAGTTAATAAAAATCAATTTGCTCTAATTGAAGGAAAAA
ACAAAACTGTAAGTACCCTTGTTATCCAAGCGGCAAATGTGTCAGCTTTGTACAAATGTGAAGCGGTCAA
CAAAGTCGGGAGAGGAGAGAGGGTGATCTCCTTCCACGTGACCAGGGGTCCTGAAATTACTTTGCAACCT
GACATGCAGCCCACTGAGCAGGAGAGCGTGTCTTTGTGGTGCACTGCAGACAGATCTACGTTTGAGAACC
TCACATGGTACAAGCTTGGCCCACAGCCTCTGCCAATCCATGTGGGAGAGTTGCCCACACCTGTTTGCAA
GAACTTGGATACTCTTTGGAAATTGAATGCCACCATGTTCTCTAATAGCACAAATGACATTTTGATCATG
GAGCTTAAGAATGCATCCTTGCAGGACCAAGGAGACTATGTCTGCCTTGCTCAAGACAGGAAGACCAAGA
AAAGACATTGCGTGGTCAGGCAGCTCACAGTCCTAGAGCGTGTGGCACCCACGATCACAGGAAACCTGGA
GAATCAGACGACAAGTATTGGGGAAAGCATCGAAGTCTCATGCACGGCATCTGGGAATCCCCCTCCACAG
ATCATGTGGTTTAAAGATAATGAGACCCTTGTAGAAGACTCAGGCATTGTATTGAAGGATGGGAACCGGA
ACCTCACTATCCGCAGAGTGAGGAAGGAGGACGAAGGCCTCTACACCTGCCAGGCATGCAGTGTTCTTGG
CTGTGCAAAAGTGGAGGCATTTTTCATAATAGAAGGTGCCCAGGAAAAGACGAACTTGGAAATCATTATT
CTAGTAGGCACGGCGGTGATTGCCATGTTCTTCTGGCTACTTCTTGTCATCATCCTACGGACCGTTAAGC
GGGCCAATGGAGGGGAACTGAAGACAGGCTACTTGTCCATCGTCATGGATCCAGATGAACTCCCATTGGA
TGAACATTGTGAACGACTGCCTTATGATGCCAGCAAATGGGAATTCCCCAGAGACCGGCTGAAGCTAGGT
AAGCCTCTTGGCCGTGGTGCCTTTGGCCAAGTGATTGAAGCAGATGCCTTTGGAATTGACAAGACAGCAA
CTTGCAGGACAGTAGCAGTCAAAATGTTGAAAGAAGGAGCAACACACAGTGAGCATCGAGCTCTCATGTC
TGAACTCAAGATCCTCATTCATATTGGTCACCATCTCAATGTGGTCAACCTTCTAGGTGCCTGTACCAAG
CCAGGAGGGCCACTCATGGTGATTGTGGAATTCTGCAAATTTGGAAACCTGTCCACTTACCTGAGGAGCA
AGAGAAATGAATTTGTCCCCTACAAGACCAAAGGGGCACGATTCCGTCAAGGGAAAGACTACGTTGGAGC
AATCCCTGTGGATCTGAAACGGCGCTTGGACAGCATCACCAGTAGCCAGAGCTCAGCCAGCTCTGGATTT
GTGGAGGAGAAGTCCCTCAGTGATGTAGAAGAAGAGGAAGCTCCTGAAGATCTGTATAAGGACTTCCTGA
CCTTGGAGCATCTCATCTGTTACAGCTTCCAAGTGGCTAAGGGCATGGAGTTCTTGGCATCGCGAAAGTG
TATCCACAGGGACCTGGCGGCACGAAATATCCTCTTATCGGAGAAGAACGTGGTTAAAATCTGTGACTTT
GGCTTGGCCCGGGATATTTATAAAGATCCAGATTATGTCAGAAAAGGAGATGCTCGCCTCCCTTTGAAAT
GGATGGCCCCAGAAACAATTTTTGACAGAGTGTACACAATCCAGAGTGACGTCTGGTCTTTTGGTGTTTT
GCTGTGGGAAATATTTTCCTTAGGTGCTTCTCCATATCCTGGGGTAAAGATTGATGAAGAATTTTGTAGG
CGATTGAAAGAAGGAACTAGAATGAGGGCCCCTGATTATACTACACCAGAAATGTACCAGACCATGCTGG
ACTGCTGGCACGGGGAGCCCAGTCAGAGACCCACGTTTTCAGAGTTGGTGGAACATTTGGGAAATCTCTT
GCAAGCTAATGCTCAGCAGGATGGCAAAGACTACATTGTTCTTCCGATATCAGAGACTTTGAGCATGGAA
GAGGATTCTGGACTCTCTCTGCCTACCTCACCTGTTTCCTGTATGGAGGAGGAGGAAGTATGTGACCCCA
AATTCCATTATGACAACACAGCAGGAATCAGTCAGTATCTGCAGAACAGTAAGCGAAAGAGCCGGCCTGT
GAGTGTAAAAACATTTGAAGATATCCCGTTAGAAGAACCAGAAGTAAAAGTAATCCCAGATGACAACCAG
ACGGACAGTGGTATGGTTCTTGCCTCAGAAGAGCTGAAAACTTTGGAAGACAGAACCAAATTATCTCCAT
CTTTTGGTGGAATGGTGCCCAGCAAAAGCAGGGAGTCTGTGGCATCTGAAGGCTCAAACCAGACAAGCGG
CTACCAGTCCGGATATCACTCCGATGACACAGACACCACCGTGTACTCCAGTGAGGAAGCAGAACTTTTA
AAGCTGATAGAGATTGGAGTGCAAACCGGTAGCACAGCCCAGATTCTCCAGCCTGACTCGGGGACCACAC
TGAGCTCTCCTCCTGTTTAGTAATGAACTAGTCCGTAACTTGAAAGTATTTCGATTTCTTGGCTTTATAT
ATCTTGTGGAAAGGACGAACCAGGTATTTGTATCAGAACCTG
