>Addgene plasmid #144376 | TFORF1995 | depositor partial sequence | sequence record 285244 | Barcode
ACCAGGTATTTGTATCAGAACCTG
